>Addgene plasmid #54530 | dKatushka-C1 | depositor partial sequence | sequence record 84927 | insert sequence
ACTCCGCCCCATTGACGCAAATGGGCGGTAGGCGTGTACGGTGGGAGGTCTATATAAGCAGAGCTGGTTT
AGTGAACCGTCAGATCCGCTAGCGCTACCGGTCGCCACCATGGTGGGTGAGGATAGCGTGCTGATCACCG
AGAACATGCACATGAAACTGTACATGGAGGGCACCGTGAACGACCACCACTTCAAGTGCACATCCGAGGG
CGAAGGCAAGCCCTACGAGGGCACCCAGACCATGAAGATCAAGGTGGTCGAGGGCGGCCCTCTCCCCTTC
GCCTTCGACATCCTGGCTACCAGCTTCATGTACGGCAGCAAAACCTTTATCAACCACACCCAGGGCATCC
CCGACTTCTTTAAGCAGTCCTTCCCTGAGGGCTTCACATGGGAGAGGATCACCACATACGAAGACGGGGG
CGTGCTGACCGCTACCCAGGACACCAGCCTCCAGAACGGCTGCCTCATCTACAACGTCAAGATCAACGGG
GTGAACTTCCCATCCAACGGCCCTGTGATGCAGAAGAAAACACTCGGCTGGGAGGCCAGCACCGAGATGC
TGTACCCCGCTGACAGCGGCCTGAGAGGCCATAGCCAGATGGCCCTGAAGCTCGTGGGCGGGGGCTACCT
GCACTGCTCCCTCAAGACCACATACAGATCCAAGAAACCCGCTAAGAACCTCAAGATGCCCGGCTTCTAC
TTCGTGGACAGGAGACTGGAAAGAATCAAGGAGGCCGACAAAGAGACCTACGTCGAGCAGCACGAGATGG
CTGTGGCCAGGTACTGCGACCTGCCTAGCAAACTGGGGCACAGCTCCGGACTCAGATCTCGAGCTCAAGC
TTCGAATTCTGCAGTCGACGGTACCGCGGGCCCGGGATCCACCGGATCTAGATAACTGATCATAATCAGC
CATACCACATTTGTAGAGGTTTTACTTGCTTTAAAAAACCTCCCACACCTCCCCCTGAACCTGAAACATA
AAATGAATGCAATT
