>Addgene plasmid #54530 | dKatushka-C1 | addgene partial sequence | sequence record 89758 | CMV-F 5'-CGCAAATGGGCGGTAGGCGTG-3'
ACCGTCAGATCCGCTAGCGCTACCGGTCGCCACCATGGTGGGTGAGGATAGCGTGCTGATCACCGAGAAC
ATGCACATGAAACTGTACATGGAGGGCACCGTGAACGACCACCACTTCAAGTGCACATCCGAGGGCGAAG
GCAAGCCCTACGAGGGCACCCAGACCATGAAGATCAAGGTGGTCGAGGGCGGCCCTCTCCCCTTCGCCTT
CGACATCCTGGCTACCAGCTTCATGTACGGCAGCAAAACCTTTATCAACCACACCCAGGGCATCCCCGAC
TTCTTTAAGCAGTCCTTCCCTGAGGGCTTCACATGGGAGAGGATCACCACATACGAAGACGGGGGCGTGC
TGACCGCTACCCAGGACACCAGCCTCCAGAACGGCTGCCTCATCTACAACGTCAAGATCAACGGGGTGAA
CTTCCCATCCAACGGCCCTGTGATGCAGAAGAAAACACTCGGCTGGGAGGCCAGCACCGAGATGCTGTAC
CCCGCTGACAGCGGCCTGAGAGGCCATAGCCAGATGGCCCTGAAGCTCGTGGGCGGGGGCTACCTGCACT
GCTCCCTCAAGACCACATACAGATCCAAGAAACCCGCTAAGAACCTCAAGATGCCCGGCTTCTACTTCGT
GGACAGGAGACTGGAAAGAATCAAGGAGGCCGACAAAGAGACCTACGTCGAGCAGCACGAGATGGCTGTG
GCCAGGTACTGCGACCTGCCTAGCAAACTGGGGCACAGCTCCGGACTCAGATCTCGAGCTCAAGCTTCGA
ATTCTGCAGTCGACGGTACCGCGGGCCCGGGATCCACCGGATCTAGATAACTGATCATAATCAGCCATAC
CACATTTGTAGAGGTTTTACTTGCTTTAAAAAACCTCCCACACCTCCCCCTGAACCTGAAACATAAAATG
AATGCAATTGTTGTTGTTAACTTGTTTATTGCAGCTTATAATGGTTACAAATAA
