[The description below was written by a language model from this plasmid's Addgene catalogue record.]
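Description:
dKatushka-C1 is an empty mammalian expression backbone of about 4.75 kb, designed for building fusions to the far-red fluorescent protein dKatushka. It carries no insert of its own. The "C1" designation and the catalogue note that the tag is N-terminal on the backbone indicate the intended arrangement: a gene of interest is cloned downstream of the fluorescent protein coding sequence, so that dKatushka sits at the amino terminus of the resulting fusion and the partner protein is attached at the fluorophore's C-terminal end. The recorded spectral properties are excitation at 588 nm and emission at 635 nm, placing the reporter in the far-red range, which is useful for multicolour imaging alongside green and orange probes.

The plasmid is propagated in E. coli as a high-copy vector under kanamycin selection, and it provides a neomycin resistance marker so that transfected mammalian cells can be selected with G418, for example when establishing stable lines. The record does not state the promoter that drives the fluorescent protein, the polyadenylation signal, the origin of replication or the composition of the cloning site, and no feature table is supplied, so these details cannot be confirmed here. Without an insert, the vector would be expected to express unfused dKatushka, which can serve as a control for fusion localisation experiments. The construct is associated with work on photoconversion behaviour in orange and red fluorescent proteins, and its typical use is live-cell or fixed-cell fluorescence microscopy of tagged proteins in mammalian cells.
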