Addgene plasmid #54530: dKatushka-C1
Purpose: (Empty Backbone) Localization: C1 Cloning Vector, Excitation: 588, Emission: 635
Depositing lab: Michael Davidson. Publication: Photoconversion in orange and red fluorescent proteins. Kremers GJ, Hazelwood KL, Murphy CS, Davidson MW, Piston DW. Nat Methods. 2009 May;6(5):355-8. doi: 10.1038/nmeth.1319. Epub 2009 Apr 12. PubMed 19363494.
Backbone
  Vector backbone: dKatushka-C1
  Backbone size (bp): 4750
  Vector type: Mammalian Expression
  Selectable markers: Neomycin (select with G418)
  Tag / fusion protein: dKatushka (N terminal on backbone)
Growth in bacteria
  Bacterial resistance: Kanamycin, 50 μg/mL
  Growth temperature: 37°C
  Growth strain: DH5alpha
  Copy number: High Copy
Gene/Insert
  Gene/Insert name: None
  Tag / fusion protein: dKatushka (N terminal on backbone)
Terms and licenses: Academic/Nonprofit Terms; Industry Terms
Depositor comments: . Excitation = 588; Emission = 635
How to cite: dKatushka-C1 was a gift from Michael Davidson (Addgene plasmid # 54530)
